>Addgene plasmid #143812 | TFORF1459 | addgene full sequence | sequence record 391572 | Addgene NGS Result
TTAATGTAGTCTTATGCAATACTCTTGTAGTCTTGCAACATGGTAACGATGAGTTAGCAACATGCCTTAC
AAGGAGAGAAAAAGCACCGTGCATGCCGATTGGTGGAAGTAAGGTGGTACGATCGTGCCTTATTAGGAAG
GCAACAGACGGGTCTGACATGGATTGGACGAACCACTGAATTGCCGCATTGCAGAGATATTGTATTTAAG
TGCCTAGCTCGATACATAAACGGGTCTCTCTGGTTAGACCAGATCTGAGCCTGGGAGCTCTCTGGCTAAC
TAGGGAACCCACTGCTTAAGCCTCAATAAAGCTTGCCTTGAGTGCTTCAAGTAGTGTGTGCCCGTCTGTT
GTGTGACTCTGGTAACTAGAGATCCCTCAGACCCTTTTAGTCAGTGTGGAAAATCTCTAGCAGTGGCGCC
CGAACAGGGACTTGAAAGCGAAAGGGAAACCAGAGGAGCTCTCTCGACGCAGGACTCGGCTTGCTGAAGC
GCGCACGGCAAGAGGCGAGGGGCGGCGACTGGTGAGTACGCCAAAAATTTTGACTAGCGGAGGCTAGAAG
GAGAGAGATGGGTGCGAGAGCGTCAGTATTAAGCGGGGGAGAATTAGATCGCGATGGGAAAAAATTCGGT
TAAGGCCAGGGGGAAAGAAAAAATATAAATTAAAACATATAGTATGGGCAAGCAGGGAGCTAGAACGATT
CGCAGTTAATCCTGGCCTGTTAGAAACATCAGAAGGCTGTAGACAAATACTGGGACAGCTACAACCATCC
CTTCAGACAGGATCAGAAGAACTTAGATCATTATATAATACAGTAGCAACCCTCTATTGTGTGCATCAAA
GGATAGAGATAAAAGACACCAAGGAAGCTTTAGACAAGATAGAGGAAGAGCAAAACAAAAGTAAGACCAC
CGCACAGCAAGCGGCCGCTGATCTTCAGACCTGGAGGAGGAGATATGAGGGACAATTGGAGAAGTGAATT
ATATAAATATAAAGTAGTAAAAATTGAACCATTAGGAGTAGCACCCACCAAGGCAAAGAGAAGAGTGGTG
CAGAGAGAAAAAAGAGCAGTGGGAATAGGAGCTTTGTTCCTTGGGTTCTTGGGAGCAGCAGGAAGCACTA
TGGGCGCAGCGTCAATGACGCTGACGGTACAGGCCAGACAATTATTGTCTGGTATAGTGCAGCAGCAGAA
CAATTTGCTGAGGGCTATTGAGGCGCAACAGCATCTGTTGCAACTCACAGTCTGGGGCATCAAGCAGCTC
CAGGCAAGAATCCTGGCTGTGGAAAGATACCTAAAGGATCAACAGCTCCTGGGGATTTGGGGTTGCTCTG
GAAAACTCATTTGCACCACTGCTGTGCCTTGGAATGCTAGTTGGAGTAATAAATCTCTGGAACAGATTTG
GAATCACACGACCTGGATGGAGTGGGACAGAGAAATTAACAATTACACAAGCTTAATACACTCCTTAATT
GAAGAATCGCAAAACCAGCAAGAAAAGAATGAACAAGAATTATTGGAATTAGATAAATGGGCAAGTTTGT
GGAATTGGTTTAACATAACAAATTGGCTGTGGTATATAAAATTATTCATAATGATAGTAGGAGGCTTGGT
AGGTTTAAGAATAGTTTTTGCTGTACTTTCTATAGTGAATAGAGTTAGGCAGGGATATTCACCATTATCG
TTTCAGACCCACCTCCCAACCCCGAGGGGACCCATGCATTGCATCTCAATTAGTCAGCAACCAGGTGTGG
AAAGTCCCCAGGCTCCCCAGCAGGCAGAAGTATGCAAAGCATGCGTCTCAATTAGTCAGCAACCATAGTC
CCGCCCCTAACTCCGCCCATCCCGCCCCTAACTCCGCCCAGTTCCGCCCATTCTCCGCCCCATGGCTGAC
TAATTTTTTTTATTTATGCAGAGGCCGAGGCCGCCTCGGCCTCTGAGCTATTCCAGAAGTAGTGAGGAGG
CTTTTTTGGAGGCCTAGGCTTTTGCAAAAAGCTTTCTAGAGGTACCACCGGAGCTTACCATGACCGAGTA
CAAGCCCACGGTGCGCCTCGCCACCCGCGACGACGTCCCCAGGGCCGTACGCACCCTCGCCGCCGCGTTC
GCCGACTACCCCGCCACGCGCCACACCGTCGATCCGGACCGCCACATCGAGCGGGTCACCGAGCTGCAAG
AACTCTTCCTCACGCGCGTCGGGCTCGACATCGGCAAGGTGTGGGTCGCGGACGACGGCGCCGCCGTGGC
GGTCTGGACCACGCCGGAGAGCGTCGAAGCGGGGGCGGTGTTCGCCGAGATCGGCCCGCGCATGGCCGAG
TTGAGCGGTTCCCGGCTGGCCGCGCAGCAACAGATGGAAGGCCTCCTGGCGCCGCACCGGCCCAAGGAGC
CCGCGTGGTTCCTGGCCACCGTCGGCGTCTCGCCCGACCACCAGGGCAAGGGTCTGGGCAGCGCCGTCGT
GCTCCCCGGAGTGGAGGCGGCCGAGCGCGCCGGGGTGCCCGCCTTCCTGGAGACCTCCGCGCCCCGCAAC
CTCCCCTTCTACGAGCGGCTCGGCTTCACCGTCACCGCCGACGTCGAGGTGCCCGAAGGACCGCGCACCT
GGTGCATGACCCGCAAGCCCGGTGCCAGTTAACGAATTCTAGATCTTGAGACAAATGGCAGTATTCATCC
ACAATTTTAAAAGAAAAGGGGGGATTGGGGGGTACAGTGCAGGGGAAAGAATAGTAGACATAATAGCAAC
AGACATACAAACTAAAGAATTACAAAAACAAATTACAAAAATTCAAAATTTTCGGGTTTATTACAGGGAC
AGCAGAGATCCACTTTGGCGCCGGCTCGAGGCCTGCAGGTGCAAAGATGGATAAAGTTTTAAACAGAGAG
GAATCTTTGCAGCTAATGGACCTTCTAGGTCTTGAAAGGAGTGGGAATTGGCTCCGGTGCCCGTCAGTGG
GCAGAGCGCACATCGCCCACAGTCCCCGAGAAGTTGGGGGGAGGGGTCGGCAATTGAACCGGTGCCTAGA
GAAGGTGGCGCGGGGTAAACTGGGAAAGTGATGTCGTGTACTGGCTCCGCCTTTTTCCCGAGGGTGGGGG
AGAACCGTATATAAGTGCAGTAGTCGCCGTGAACGTTCTTTTTCGCAACGGGTTTGCCGCCAGAACACAG
GTAAGTGCCGTGTGTGGTTCCCGCGGGCCTGGCCTCTTTACGGGTTATGGCCCTTGCGTGCCTTGAATTA
CTTCCACCTGGCTGCAGTACGTGATTCTTGATCCCGAGCTTCGGGTTGGAAGTGGGTGGGAGAGTTCGAG
GCCTTGCGCTTAAGGAGCCCCTTCGCCTCGTGCTTGAGTTGAGGCCTGGCCTGGGCGCTGGGGCCGCCGC
GTGCGAATCTGGTGGCACCTTCGCGCCTGTCTCGCTGCTTTCGATAAGTCTCTAGCCATTTAAAATTTTT
GATGACCTGCTGCGACGCTTTTTTTCTGGCAAGATAGTCTTGTAAATGCGGGCCAAGATCTGCACACTGG
TATTTCGGTTTTTGGGGCCGCGGGCGGCGACGGGGCCCGTGCGTCCCAGCGCACATGTTCGGCGAGGCGG
GGCCTGCGAGCGCGGCCACCGAGAATCGGACGGGGGTAGTCTCAAGCTGGCCGGCCTGCTCTGGTGCCTG
GCCTCGCGCCGCCGTGTATCGCCCCGCCCTGGGCGGCAAGGCTGGCCCGGTCGGCACCAGTTGCGTGAGC
GGAAAGATGGCCGCTTCCCGGCCCTGCTGCAGGGAGCTCAAAATGGAGGACGCGGCGCTCGGGAGAGCGG
GCGGGTGAGTCACCCACACAAAGGAAAAGGGCCTTTCCGTCCTCAGCCGTCGCTTCATGTGACTCCACGG
AGTACCGGGCGCCGTCCAGGCACCTCGATTAGTTCTCGAGCTTTTGGAGTACGTCGTCTTTAGGTTGGGG
GGAGGGGTTTTATGCGATGGAGTTTCCCCACACTGAGTGGGTGGAGACTGAAGTTAGGCCAGCTTGGCAC
TTGATGTAATTCTCCTTGGAATTTGCCCTTTTTGAGTTTGGATCTTGGTTCATTCTCAAGCCTCAGACAG
TGGTTCAAAGTTTTTTTCTTCCATTTCAGGTGTCGTGAGGCTAGCACCGCCACCATGCTGGACGGCCTAA
AGATGGAGGAGAACTTCCAAAGCGCGATCGACACCTCGGCCTCCTTCTCCTCGCTGCTGGGCAGAGCGGT
GAGCCCCAAGTCTGTCTGCGAGGGCTGTCAGCGGGTCATCTTGGACAGGTTTCTGCTGCGGCTCAACGAC
AGCTTCTGGCATGAGCAGTGCGTGCAGTGCGCCTCCTGCAAAGAGCCCCTGGAGACCACCTGCTTCTACC
GGGACAAGAAGCTGTACTGCAAGTATGACTACGAGAAGCTGTTTGCTGTTAAATGTGGGGGCTGCTTCGA
GGCCATCGCTCCCAATGAGTTTGTTATGCGGGCCCAGAAGAGTGTATACCACCTGAGCTGCTTCTGCTGC
TGTGTCTGCGAGCGACAGCTTCAGAAGGGTGATGAGTTTGTCCTGAAGGAGGGGCAGCTGCTCTGCAAAG
GGGACTATGAGAAGGAGCGGGAGCTGCTCAGCCTGGTGAGCCCAGCAGCCTCAGACTCAGGTAAAAGTGA
TGATGAAGAAAGTCTCTGCAAGTCAGCCCATGGGGCAGGGAAAGGAACTGCTGAGGAAGGCAAGGACCAT
AAGCGCCCCAAACGTCCGAGAACCATCTTGACAACTCAACAGAGGCGAGCATTCAAGGCCTCATTTGAAG
TATCCTCCAAGCCCTGCAGGAAGGTGAGAGAGACTCTGGCTGCAGAGACAGGGCTGAGTGTCCGTGTCGT
CCAGGTGTGGTTCCAAAACCAGAGAGCGAAGATGAAGAAGCTGGCCAGGCGACAGCAGCAGCAGCAGCAA
GATCAGCAGAACACCCAGAGGCTGAGCTCTGCTCAGACAAACGGTGGTGGGAGTGCTGGGATGGAAGGAA
TCATGAACCCCTACACGGCTCTGCCCACCCCACAGCAGCTCCTGGCCATCGAGCAGAGTGTCTACAGCTC
AGATCCCTTCCGACAGGGTCTCACCCCACCCCAGATGCCTGGAGACCACATGCACCCTTATGGTGCCGAG
CCCCTTTTCCATGACCTGGATAGCGACGACACCTCCCTCAGTAACCTGGGTGATTGTTTCCTAGCAACCT
CAGAAGCTGGGCCTCTGCAGTCCAGAGTGGGAAACCCCATTGACCATCTGTACTCCATGCAGAATTCTTA
CTTCACATCTTAGTAATGAACTAGTCCGTAACTTGAAAGTATTTCGATTTCTTGGCTTTATATATCTTGT
GGAAAGGACGAATGACCTCGGCGTTCTGTCCACACACGCGTTAAGTCGACAATCAACCTCTGGATTACAA
AATTTGTGAAAGATTGACTGGTATTCTTAACTATGTTGCTCCTTTTACGCTATGTGGATACGCTGCTTTA
ATGCCTTTGTATCATGCTATTGCTTCCCGTATGGCTTTCATTTTCTCCTCCTTGTATAAATCCTGGTTGC
TGTCTCTTTATGAGGAGTTGTGGCCCGTTGTCAGGCAACGTGGCGTGGTGTGCACTGTGTTTGCTGACGC
AACCCCCACTGGTTGGGGCATTGCCACCACCTGTCAGCTCCTTTCCGGGACTTTCGCTTTCCCCCTCCCT
ATTGCCACGGCGGAACTCATCGCCGCCTGCCTTGCCCGCTGCTGGACAGGGGCTCGGCTGTTGGGCACTG
ACAATTCCGTGGTGTTGTCGGGGAAATCATCGTCCTTTCCTTGGCTGCTCGCCTGTGTTGCCACCTGGAT
TCTGCGCGGGACGTCCTTCTGCTACGTCCCTTCGGCCCTCAATCCAGCGGACCTTCCTTCCCGCGGCCTG
CTGCCGGCTCTGCGGCCTCTTCCGCGTCTTCGCCTTCGCCCTCAGACGAGTCGGATCTCCCTTTGGGCCG
CCTCCCCGCGTCGACTTTAAGACCAATGACTTACAAGGCAGCTGTAGATCTTAGCCACTTTTTAAAAGAA
AAGGGGGGACTGGAAGGGCTAATTCACTCCCAACGAAGACAAGATCTGCTTTTTGCTTGTACTGGGTCTC
TCTGGTTAGACCAGATCTGAGCCTGGGAGCTCTCTGGCTAACTAGGGAACCCACTGCTTAAGCCTCAATA
AAGCTTGCCTTGAGTGCTTCAAGTAGTGTGTGCCCGTCTGTTGTGTGACTCTGGTAACTAGAGATCCCTC
AGACCCTTTTAGTCAGTGTGGAAAATCTCTAGCAGTACGTATAGTAGTTCATGTCATCTTATTATTCAGT
ATTTATAACTTGCAAAGAAATGAATATCAGAGAGTGAGAGGAACTTGTTTATTGCAGCTTATAATGGTTA
CAAATAAAGCAATAGCATCACAAATTTCACAAATAAAGCATTTTTTTCACTGCATTCTAGTTGTGGTTTG
TCCAAACTCATCAATGTATCTTATCATGTCTGGCTCTAGCTATCCCGCCCCTAACTCCGCCCATCCCGCC
CCTAACTCCGCCCAGTTCCGCCCATTCTCCGCCCCATGGCTGACTAATTTTTTTTATTTATGCAGAGGCC
GAGGCCGCCTCGGCCTCTGAGCTATTCCAGAAGTAGTGAGGAGGCTTTTTTGGAGGCCTAGGGACGTACC
CAATTCGCCCTATAGTGAGTCGTATTACGCGCGCTCACTGGCCGTCGTTTTACAACGTCGTGACTGGGAA
AACCCTGGCGTTACCCAACTTAATCGCCTTGCAGCACATCCCCCTTTCGCCAGCTGGCGTAATAGCGAAG
AGGCCCGCACCGATCGCCCTTCCCAACAGTTGCGCAGCCTGAATGGCGAATGGG
[124 nt withheld, positions 6845-6968]
C
[91 nt withheld, positions 6970-7060]
A
[49 nt withheld, positions 7062-7110]
CCTTTGACGTTGGAGTCCACGTTCTTT
[37 nt withheld, positions 7138-7174]
ACCCTATCTCGGTCTATTCTTTTGATTTATAAGGGATTTTGCCGATTTCGGCCTATTGGTTAAAAAATGA
GCTGATTTAACAAAAATTTAACGCGAATTTTAACAAAATATTAACGCTTACAATTTAGGTGGCACTTTTC
GGGGAAATGTGCGCGGAACCCCTATTTGTTTATTTTTCTAAATACATTCAAATATGTATCCGCTCATGAG
ACAATAACCCTGATAAATGCTTCAATAATATTGAAAAAGGAAGAGTATGAGTATTCAACATTTCCGTGTC
GCCCTTATTCCCTTTTTTGCGGCATTTTGCCTTCCTGTTTTTGCTCACCCAGAAACGCTGGTGAAAGTAA
AAGATGCTGAAGATCAGTTGGGTGCACGAGTGGGTTACATCGAACTGGATCTCAACAGCGGTAAGATCCT
TGAGAGTTTTCGCCCCGAAGAACGTTTTCCAATGATGAGCACTTTTAAAGTTCTGCTATGTGGCGCGGTA
TTATCCCGTATTGACGCCGGGCAAGAGCAACTCGGTCGCCGCATACACTATTCTCAGAATGACTTGGTTG
AGTACTCACCAGTCACAGAAAAGCATCTTACGGATGGCATGACAGTAAGAGAATTATGCAGTGCTGCCAT
AACCATGAGTGATAACACTGCGGCCAACTTACTTCTGACAACGATCGGAGGACCGAAGGAGCTAACCGCT
TTTTTGCACAACATGGGGGATCATGTAACTCGCCTTGATCGTTGGGAACCGGAGCTGAATGAAGCCATAC
CAAACGACGAGCGTGACACCACGATGCCTGTAGCAATGGCAACAACGTTGCGCAAACTATTAACTGGCGA
ACTACTTACTCTAGCTTCCCGGCAACAATTAATAGACTGGATGGAGGCGGATAAAGTTGCAGGACCACTT
CTGCGCTCGGCCCTTCCGGCTGGCTGGTTTATTGCTGATAAATCTGGAGCCGGTGAGCGTGGGTCTCGCG
GTATCATTGCAGCACTGGGGCCAGATGGTAAGCCCTCCCGTATCGTAGTTATCTACACGACGGGGAGTCA
GGCAACTATGGATGAACGAAATAGACAGATCGCTGAGATAGGTGCCTCACTGATTAAGCATTGGTAACTG
TCAGACCAAGTTTACTCATATATACTTTAGATTGATTTAAAACTTCATTTTTAATTTAAAAGGATCTAGG
TGAAGATCCTTTTTGATAATCTCATGACCAAAATCCCTTAACGTGAGTTTTCGTTCCACTGAGCGTCAGA
CCCCGTAGAAAAGATCAAAGGATCTTCTTGAGATCCTTTTTTTCTGCGCGTAATCTGCTGCTTGCAAACA
AAAAAACCACCGCTACCAGCGGTGGTTTGTTTGCCGGATCAAGAGCTACCAACTCTTTTTCCGAAGGTAA
CTGGCTTCAGCAGAGCGCAGATACCAAATACTGTTCTTCTAGTGTAGCCGTAGTTAGGCCACCACTTCAA
GAACTCTGTAGCACCGCCTACATACCTCGCTCTGCTAATCCTGTTACCAGTGGCTGCTGCCAGTGGCGAT
AAGTCGTGTCTTACCGGGTTGGACTCAAGACGATAGTTACCGGATAAGGCGCAGCGGTCGGGCTGAACGG
GGGGTTCGTGCACACAGCCCAGCTTGGAGCGAACGACCTACACCGAACTGAGATACCTACAGCGTGAGCT
ATGAGAAAGCGCCACGCTTCCCGAAGGGAGAAAGGCGGACAGGTATCCGGTAAGCGGCAGGGTCGGAACA
GGAGAGCGCACGAGGGAGCTTCCAGGGGGAAACGCCTGGTATCTTTATAGTCCTGTCGGGTTTCGCCACC
TCTGACTTGAGCGTCGATTTTTGTGATGCTCGTCAGGGGGGCGGAGCCTATGGAAAAACGCCAGCAACGC
GGCCTTTTTACGGTTCCTGGCCTTTTGCTGGCCTTTTGCTCACATGTTCTTTCCTGCGTTATCCCCTGAT
TCTGTGGATAACCGTATTACCGCCTTTGAGTGAGCTGATACCGCTCGCCGCAGCCGAACGACCGAGCGCA
GCGAGTCAGTGAGCGAGGAAGCGGAAGAGCGCCCAATACGCAAACCGCCTCTCCCCGCGCGTTGGCCGAT
TCATTAATGCAGCTGGCACGACAGGTTTCCCGACTGGAAAGCGGGCAGTGAGCGCAACGCAATTAATGTG
AGTTAGCTCACTCATTAGGCACCCCAGGCTTTACACTTTATGCTTCCGGCTCGTATGTTGTGTGGAATTG
TGAGCGGATAACAATTTCACACAGGAAACAGCTATGACCATGATTACGCCAAGCGCGCAATTAACCCTCA
CTAAAGGGAACAAAAGCTGGAGCTGCAAGC
Features (pLannotate 1.2.2; 31 found; start..end, strand, type, name):
      5..231     +  promoter       RSV promoter: Rous sarcoma virus enhancer/promoter
    232..412     +  LTR            5' LTR (truncated): truncated 5' long terminal repeat (LTR) from HIV-1
    459..584     +  misc_feature   HIV-1 Ψ: packaging signal of human immunodeficiency virus type 1
    568..931     +  CDS            HIV-1 gag (fragment): gag protein from human immunodeficiency virus 1; gag
   1077..1310    +  misc_feature   RRE: The Rev response element (RRE) of HIV-1 allows for Rev-dependent mRNA export from the nucleus to the cytoplasm.
   1687..1713    +  CDS            Rev (fragment): human immunodeficiency virus 1 (HIV-1) Rev protein; rev; enhances nuclear export of unspliced and incompletely spliced viral mRNAs
   1720..1743    +  promoter       SV40 promoter (fragment): SV40 early promoter
   1744..1815    +  promoter       SV40 promoter (fragment): SV40 enhancer and early promoter
   1839..1974    +  rep_origin     SV40 ori: SV40 origin of replication
   2020..2616    +  CDS            PuroR (fragment): puromycin N-acetyltransferase; pac from Streptomyces; confers resistance to puromycin
   2665..2782    +  misc_feature   cPPT/CTS: central polypurine tract and central termination sequence of HIV-1
   2847..2913    +  CDS            small t antigen (fragment): SV40 (simian virus 40) small t antigen
   2920..4098    +  promoter       EF-1α promoter: strong constitutive promoter for human elongation factor EF-1α
   4115..5260    +  CDS            LMX1A: LMX1A_HUMAN - Experimental evidence at protein level: Swiss-Prot protein existence level 1. Acts as a transcriptional activator by binding to an A/T-rich sequence, the FLAT element, in the insulin gene promoter. Required for development of the roof plate and, in turn, for specification of dorsal cell fates in the CNS and developing vertebrae (By similarity). From Homo sapiens (Human).
   5276..5329    +  promoter       U6 promoter (fragment): RNA polymerase III promoter for human U6 snRNA
   5371..5959    +  misc_feature   WPRE: woodchuck hepatitis virus posttranscriptional regulatory element
   6010..6029    +  misc_feature   cPPT/CTS (fragment): central polypurine tract and central termination sequence of HIV-1
   6031..6264    +  LTR            3' LTR (ΔU3): self-inactivating 3' long terminal repeat (LTR) from HIV-1
   6342..6463    +  polyA_signal   SV40 poly(A) signal: SV40 polyadenylation signal
   6503..6638    +  rep_origin     SV40 ori: SV40 origin of replication
   6659..6677    -  promoter       T7 promoter: promoter for bacteriophage T7 RNA polymerase
   6685..6840    +  CDS            lacZα (fragment): LacZα fragment of β-galactosidase; lacZ fragment
   6845..7273    +  rep_origin     f1 ori (sequence partly withheld): f1 bacteriophage origin of replication; arrow indicates direction of (+) strand synthesis
   7326..7430    +  promoter       AmpR promoter: bla
   7431..8291    +  CDS            AmpR: β-lactamase; bla; confers resistance to ampicillin, carbenicillin, and related antibiotics
   8462..9050    +  rep_origin     ori: high-copy-number ColE1/pMB1/pBR322/pUC origin of replication
   9233..9325    +  CDS            lacI (fragment): lac repressor; lacI; The lac repressor binds to the lac operator to inhibit transcription in E. coli. This inhibition can be relieved by adding lactose or isopropyl-β-D-thiogalactopyranoside (IPTG).
   9338..9359    +  protein_bind   CAP binding site: CAP binding activates transcription in the presence of cAMP. E. coli catabolite activator protein
   9374..9404    +  promoter       lac promoter: promoter for the E. coli lac operon
   9412..9428    +  protein_bind   lac operator: The lac repressor binds to the lac operator to inhibit transcription in E. coli. This inhibition can be relieved by adding lactose or isopropyl-β-D-thiogalactopyranoside (IPTG). lac repressor encoded by lacI
   9473..9491    +  promoter       T3 promoter: promoter for bacteriophage T3 RNA polymerase
