[The description below was written by a language model from this plasmid's Addgene catalogue record and pLannotate feature annotations shown in this document.]
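Description:
TFORF1459 is a third-generation-style, self-inactivating lentiviral expression plasmid built on the pLX_TRC317 backbone. It carries the human LMX1A open reading frame as one member of a barcoded transcription factor ORF collection. In bacteria it is maintained through a high-copy ColE1/pUC-type origin and selected with ampicillin (β-lactamase). An f1 origin and remnants of a lac/lacZα cloning region with T3 and T7 promoters are also present in the backbone. The depositor notes that recombination can occur, which is a common concern with LTR-containing plasmids.

The viral genome is transcribed in packaging cells from an RSV promoter fused to a truncated HIV-1 5' LTR. It also contains the Ψ packaging signal with a partial gag sequence, the Rev response element for nuclear export, a cPPT/CTS element, and a ΔU3 3' LTR followed by an SV40 polyadenylation signal.

Two expression units sit between the LTRs. The first is an SV40 early promoter/origin driving puromycin N-acetyltransferase, which allows selection of transduced mammalian cells. The second is the strong constitutive EF-1α promoter driving the LMX1A coding sequence, with a downstream WPRE to enhance transcript stability and expression. LMX1A is a transcriptional activator implicated in roof plate development and dorsal cell fate specification in the CNS.

The record states that each construct carries a unique 24-bp barcode, but this is not annotated in the feature table. A short U6 promoter fragment lies between the ORF and the WPRE, and its role is not explained in the record. The plasmid is intended for overexpressing LMX1A, alone or in pooled screens where barcodes identify the transcription factor, as in directed differentiation studies.
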