Addgene plasmid #143812: TFORF1459
Purpose: Lentiviral vector for overexpressing transcription factor ORFs with unique 24-bp barcodes. Barcodes facilitate identification of transcription factors in pooled screens.
Depositing lab: Feng Zhang. Depositing organization: Broad Institute. Publication: A transcription factor atlas of directed differentiation. Joung J, Ma S, Tay T, Geiger-Schuller KR, Kirchgatterer PC, Verdine VK, Guo B, Arias-Garcia MA, Allen WE, Singh A, Kuksenko O, Abudayyeh OO, Gootenberg JS, Fu Z, Macrae RK, Buenrostro JD, Regev A, Zhang F. Cell. 2023 Jan 5;186(1):209-229.e26. doi: 10.1016/j.cell.2022.11.026. PubMed 36608654.
Backbone
  Vector backbone: pLX_TRC317
  Backbone manufacturer: Broad Institute Genetic Perturbation Platform
  Backbone size w/o insert (bp): 8264
  Vector type: Mammalian Expression, Lentiviral
  Selectable markers: Puromycin
Growth in bacteria
  Bacterial resistance: Ampicillin, 100 μg/mL
  Growth temperature: 37°C
  Growth strain: NEB Stable
  Copy number: High Copy
Gene/Insert
  Gene/Insert name: LMX1A
  Species: H. sapiens (human)
  Insert size (bp): 1250
  Entrez Gene: LMX1A (a.k.a. DFNA7, LMX1, LMX1.1)
  Promoter: EF1a
  Cloning method: Unknown
  Sequencing primers: 5′ GGGTGGAGACTGAAGTTAGGCCAG; 3′ CACATAGCGTAAAAGGAGCAACATAG
Terms and licenses: Academic/Nonprofit Terms; Industry Terms: Not Available to Industry
Depositor comments: NM_001174069,NM_177398,ENST00000342310,ENST00000294816,ENST00000367893 . The transcription factor ORF portion of this plasmid was synthesized by Genewiz. Please test multiple small colonies in case of plasmid recombination. To make this collection available in a timely manner, a portion of this collection was not fully sequenced by Addgene. If an Addgene verified full plasmid sequence is not available, please contact us prior to placing an order to request the full sequence.
How to cite: TFORF1459 was a gift from Feng Zhang (Addgene plasmid # 143812 ; http://n2t.net/addgene:143812 ; RRID:Addgene_143812)
