>Addgene plasmid #143812 | TFORF1459 | depositor partial sequence | sequence record 283563 | Insert
ACCGCCACCATGCTGGACGGCCTAAAGATGGAGGAGAACTTCCAAAGCGCGATCGACACCTCGGCCTCCT
TCTCCTCGCTGCTGGGCAGAGCGGTGAGCCCCAAGTCTGTCTGCGAGGGCTGTCAGCGGGTCATCTTGGA
CAGGTTTCTGCTGCGGCTCAACGACAGCTTCTGGCATGAGCAGTGCGTGCAGTGCGCCTCCTGCAAAGAG
CCCCTGGAGACCACCTGCTTCTACCGGGACAAGAAGCTGTACTGCAAGTATGACTACGAGAAGCTGTTTG
CTGTTAAATGTGGGGGCTGCTTCGAGGCCATCGCTCCCAATGAGTTTGTTATGCGGGCCCAGAAGAGTGT
ATACCACCTGAGCTGCTTCTGCTGCTGTGTCTGCGAGCGACAGCTTCAGAAGGGTGATGAGTTTGTCCTG
AAGGAGGGGCAGCTGCTCTGCAAAGGGGACTATGAGAAGGAGCGGGAGCTGCTCAGCCTGGTGAGCCCAG
CAGCCTCAGACTCAGGTAAAAGTGATGATGAAGAAAGTCTCTGCAAGTCAGCCCATGGGGCAGGGAAAGG
AACTGCTGAGGAAGGCAAGGACCATAAGCGCCCCAAACGTCCGAGAACCATCTTGACAACTCAACAGAGG
CGAGCATTCAAGGCCTCATTTGAAGTATCCTCCAAGCCCTGCAGGAAGGTGAGAGAGACTCTGGCTGCAG
AGACAGGGCTGAGTGTCCGTGTCGTCCAGGTGTGGTTCCAAAACCAGAGAGCGAAGATGAAGAAGCTGGC
CAGGCGACAGCAGCAGCAGCAGCAAGATCAGCAGAACACCCAGAGGCTGAGCTCTGCTCAGACAAACGGT
GGTGGGAGTGCTGGGATGGAAGGAATCATGAACCCCTACACGGCTCTGCCCACCCCACAGCAGCTCCTGG
CCATCGAGCAGAGTGTCTACAGCTCAGATCCCTTCCGACAGGGTCTCACCCCACCCCAGATGCCTGGAGA
CCACATGCACCCTTATGGTGCCGAGCCCCTTTTCCATGACCTGGATAGCGACGACACCTCCCTCAGTAAC
CTGGGTGATTGTTTCCTAGCAACCTCAGAAGCTGGGCCTCTGCAGTCCAGAGTGGGAAACCCCATTGACC
ATCTGTACTCCATGCAGAATTCTTACTTCACATCTTAGTAATGAACTAGTCCGTAACTTGAAAGTATTTC
GATTTCTTGGCTTTATATATCTTGTGGAAAGGACGAATGACCTCGGCGTTCTGTCCACAC
