>Addgene plasmid #143812 | TFORF1459 | depositor partial sequence | sequence record 283564 | Barcode
ATGACCTCGGCGTTCTGTCCACAC
